>Addgene plasmid #21870 | pKJ1712 | depositor full sequence | sequence record 10053 | Author sequence
GCGGTCCGGATGAGCATTCATCAGGCGGGCAAGAATGTGAATAAAGGCCGGATAAAACTTGTGCTTATTT
TTCTTTACGGTCTTTAAAAAGGCCGTAATATCCAGCTGAACGGTCTGGTTATAGGTACATTGAGCAACTG
ACTGAAATGCCTCAAAATGTTCTTTACGATGCCATTGGGATATATCAACGGTGGTATATCCAGTGATTTT
TTTCTCCATTTTAGCTTCCTTAGCTCCTGAAAATCTCGATAACTCAAAAAATACGCCCGGTAGTGATCTT
ATTTCATTATGGTGAAAGTTGGAACCTCTTACGTGCCGATCAACGTCTCATTTTCGCCAAAAGTTGGCCC
AGGGCTTCCCGGTATCAACAGGGACACCAGGATTTATTTATTCTGCGAAGTGATCTTCCGTCACAGGTAT
TTATTCGGCGCAAAGTGCGTCGGGTGATGCTGCCAACTTACTGATTTAGTGTATGATGGTGTTTTTGAGG
TGCTCCAGTGGCTTCTGTTTCTATCAGCTGTCCCTCCTGTTCAGCTACTGACGGGGTGGTGCGTAACGGC
AAAAGCACCGCCGGACATCAGCGCTAGCGGAGTGTATACTGGCTTACTATGTTGGCACTGATGAGGGTGT
CAGTGAAGTGCTTCATGTGGCAGGAGAAAAAAGGCTGCACCGGTGCGTCAGCAGAATATGTGATACAGGA
TATATTCCGCTTCCTCGCTCACTGACTCGCTACGCTCGGTCGTTCGACTGCGGCGAGCGGAAATGGCTTA
CGAACGGGGCGGAGATTTCCTGGAAGATGCCAGGAAGATACTTAACAGGGAAGTGAGAGGGCCGCGGCAA
AGCCGTTTTTCCATAGGCTCCGCCCCCCTGACAAGCATCACGAAATCTGACGCTCAAATCAGTGGTGGCG
AAACCCGACAGGACTATAAAGATACCAGGCGTTTCCCCTGGCGGCTCCCTCGTGCGCTCTCCTGTTCCTG
CCTTTCGGTTTACCGGTGTCATTCCGCTGTTATGGCCGCGTTTGTCTCATTCCACGCCTGACACTCAGTT
CCGGGTAGGCAGTTCGCTCCAAGCTGGACTGTATGCACGAACCCCCCGTTCAGTCCGACCGCTGCGCCTT
ATCCGGTAACTATCGTCTTGAGTCCAACCCGGAAAGACATGCAAAAGCACCACTGGCAGCAGCCACTGGT
AATTGATTTAGAGGAGTTAGTCTTGAAGTCATGCGCCGGTTAAGGCTAAACTGAAAGGACAAGTTTTGGT
GACTGCGCTCCTCCAAGCCAGTTACCTCGGTTCAAAGAGTTGGTAGCTCAGAGAACCTTCGAAAAACCGC
CCTGCAAGGCGGTTTTTTCGTTTTCAGAGCAAGAGATTACGCGCAGACCAAAACGATCTCAAGAAGATCA
TCTTATTAATCAGATAAAATATTTCTAGATTTCAGTGCAATTTATCTCTTCAAATGTAGCACCTGAAGTC
AGCCCCATACGATATAAGTTGTAATTCTCATGTTTGACAGCTTATCATCGATAAGCTAGCTTTAATGCGG
TAGTTTATCACAGTTAAATTGCTAACGCAGTCAGGCACCGTGTATGAAATCTAACAATGCGCTCATCGTC
ATCCTCGGCACCGTCACCCTGGATGCTGTAGGCATAGGCTTGGTTATGCCGGTTGCACAATCTTCTCGCG
CAACGCGTCAGTGGGCTGATCATTAACTATCCGCTGGATGACCAGGATGCCATTGCTGTGGAAGCTGCCT
GCACTAATGTTCCGGCGTTATTTCTTGATGTCTCTGACCAGACACCCATCAACAGTATTATTTTCTCCCA
TGAAGACGGTACGCGACTGGGCGTGGAGCATCTGGTCGCATTGGGTCACCAGCAAATCGCGCTGTTAGCG
GGCCCATTAAGTTCTGTCTCGGCGCGTCTGCGTCTGGCTGGCTGGCATAAATATCTCACTCGCAATCAAA
TTCAGCCGATAGCGGAACGGGAAGGCGACTGGAGTGCCATGTCCGGTTTTCAACAAACCATGCAAATGCT
GAATGAGGGCATCGTTCCCACTGCGATGCTGGTTGCCAACGATCAGATGGCGCTGGGCGCAATGCGCGCC
ATTACCGAGTCCGGGCTGCGCGTTGGTGCGGATATCTCGGTAGTGGGATACGACGATACCGAAGACAGCT
CATGTTATATCCCGCCGTTAACCACCATCAAACAGGATTTTCGCCTGCTGGGGCAAACCAGCGTGGACCG
CTTGCTGCAACTCTCTCAGGGCCAGGCGGTGAAGGGCAATCAGCTGTTGCCCGTCTCACTGGTGAAAAGA
AAAACCACCCTGGCGCCCAATACGCAAACCGCCTCTCCCCGCGCGTTGGCCGATTCATTAATGCAGCTGG
CACGACAGGTTTCCCGACTGGAAAGCGGGCAGTGAGCGCAACGCAATTAATGTAAGTTAGCGCGAATTAT
CGTCCATTCCGACAGCATCGCCAGTCACTATGGCGTGCTGCTAGCGCTATATGCGTTGATGCAATTTCTA
TGCGCACCCGTTCTCGGAGCACTGTCCGACCGCTTTGGCCGCCGCCCAGTCCTGCTCGCTTCGCTACTTG
GAGCCACTATCGACTACGCGATCATGGCGACCACACCCGTCCTGTGGGATCAGATCTCGCAATTGCCGTT
GATTTGGGGATCTTTGTTGTAGGTGGACCAGTTGGTGATTTTGAACTTTTGCTTTGCCACGGAACGGTCT
GCGTTGTCGGGAAGATGCGTGATCTGATCCTTCAACTCAGCAAAAGTTCGATTTATTCAACAAAGCCGCC
GTCCCGTCAAGTCAGCGTAATGCTCTGCCAGTGTTACAACCAATTAACCAATTCTGATTAGAAAAACTCA
TCGAGCATCAAATGAAACTGCAATTTATTCATATCAGGATTATCAATACCATATTTTTGAAAAAGCCGTT
TCTGTAATGAAGGAGAAAACTCACCGAGGCAGTTCCATAGGATGGCAAGATCCTGGTATCGGTCTGCGAT
TCCGACTCGTCCAACATCAATACAACCTATTAATTTCCCCTCGTCAAAAATAAGGTTATCAAGTGAGAAA
TCACCATGAGTGACGACTGAATCCGGTGAGAATGGCAAGAGCTTATGCATTTCTTTCCAGACTTGTTCAA
CAGGCCAGCCATTACGCTCGTCATCAAAATCACTCGCATCAACCAAACCGTTATTCATTCGTGATTGCGC
CTGAGCGAGACGAAATACGCGATCGCTGTTAAAAGGACAATTACAAACAGGAATCGAATGCAACCGGCGC
AGGAACACTGCCAGCGCATCAACAATATTTTCACCTGAATCAGGATATTCTTCTAATACCTGGAATGCTG
TTTTCCCGGGGATCGCAGTGGTGAGTAACCATGCATCATCAGGAGTACGGATAAAATGCTTGATGGTCGG
AAGAGGCATAAATTCCGTCAGCCAGTTTAGTCTGACCATCTCATCTGTAACATCATTGGCAACGCTACCT
TTGCCATGTTTCAGAAACAACTCTGGCGCATCGGGCTTCCCATACAATCGATAGATTGTCGCACCTGATT
GCCCGACATTATCGCGAGCCCATTTATACCCATATAAATCAGCATCCATGTTGGAATTTAATCGCGGCCT
CGAGCAAGACGTTTCCCGTTGAATATGGCTCATAACACCCCTTGTATTACTGTTTATGTAAGCAGACAGT
TTTATTGTTCATGATGATATATTTTTATCTTGTGCAATGTAACATCAGAGATTTTGAGACACAACGTGGC
TTTGTTGAATAAATCGAACTTTTGCTGAGTTGAAGGATCAGATCACGCATCTTCCCGACAACGCAGACCG
TTCCGTGGCAAAGCAAAAGTTCAAAATCACCAACTGGTCCCACCTGACCCCATGCCGAACTCAGAAGTGA
AACGCCGTAGCGCCGATGGTAGTGTGGGGTCTCCCCATGCGAGAGTAGGGAACTGCCAGGCATCAAATAA
AACGAAAGGCTCAGTCGAAAGACTGGGCCTTTCGTTTTATCTGTTGTTTGTCGGTGAACGCTCTCCTGAG
TAGGACAAATCCGCCGGGAGCGGATTTGAACGTTGCGAAGCAACGGCCCGGAGGGTGGCGGGCAGGACGC
CCGCCATAAACTGCCAGGCATCAAATTAAGCAGAAGGCCATCCTGACGGATGGCCTTTTTGCGTTTCTAC
AAACTCTTTTGTTTATTTTTCTAAATACATTCAAATATGTATCCGCTCATGACATTAACCTATAAAAATA
GGCGTATCACGAGGCCCTTTCGTCTTCAAGAATTCTGTGGAAGATCTTGAAGAGCGCGGCCGCGATGACC
GTAGGCGCGCCGCTCTTCTATTACATTAGGCACCCCGGGCTTTACACTTTATGCTTCCGGCTCGTATGTT
GTGTCGACCGAGCGGATAACAATTTCACACAGGAAACAGCTATGACAGAGCAGAAAGCCCTAGTAAAGCG
TATTACAAATGAAACCAAGATTCAGATTGCGATCTCTTTAAAGGGTGGTCCCCTAGCGATAGAGCACTCG
ATCTTCCCAGAAAAAGAGGCAGAAGCAGTAGCAGAACAGGCCACACAATCGCAAGTGATTAACGTCCACA
CAGGTATAGGGTTTCTGGACCATATGATACATGCTCTGGCCAAGCATTCCGGCTGGTCGCTAATCGTTGA
GTGCATTGGTGACTTACACATAGACGACCATCACACCACTGAAGACTGCGGGATTGCTCTCGGTCAAGCT
TTTAAAGAGGCCCTAGGGGCCGTGCGTGGAGTAAAAAGGTTTGGATCAGGATTTGCGCCTTTGGATGAGG
CACTTTCCAGAGCGGTGGTAGATCTTTCGAACAGGCCGTACGCAGTTGTCGAACTTGGTTTGCAAAGGGA
GAAAGTAGGAGATCTCTCTTGCGAGATGATCCCGCATTTTCTTGAAAGCTTTGCAGAGGCTAGCAGAATT
ACCCTCCACGTTGATTGTCTGCGAGGCAAGAATGATCATCACCGTAGTGAGAGTGCGTTCAAGGCTCTTG
CGGTTGCCATAAGAGAAGCCACCTCGCCCAATGGTACCAACGATGTTCCCTCCACCAAAGGTGTTCTTAT
GTAGTGACACCGATTATTTAAAGCTGCAGGGATCCCACACAGGAAACAGCTATGAGGGAAGCGGTGATCG
CCGAAGTATCGACTCAACTATCAGAGGTAGTTGGCGTCATCGAGCGCCATCTCGAACCGACGTTGCTGGC
CGTACATTTGTACGGCTCCGCAGTGGATGGCGGCCTGAAGCCACACAGTGATATTGATTTGCTGGTTACG
GTGACCGTAAGGCTTGATGAAACAACGCGGCGAGCTTTGATCAACGACCTTTTGGAAACTTCGGCTTCCC
CTGGAGAGAGCGAGATTCTCCGCGCTGTAGAAGTCACCATTGTTGTGCACGACGACATCATTCCGTGGCG
TTATCCAGCTAAGCGCGAACTGCAATTTGGAGAATGGCAGCGCAATGACATTCTTGCAGGTATCTTCGAG
CCAGCCACGATCGACATTGATCTGGCTATCTTGCTGACAAAAGCAAGAGAACATAGCGTTGCCTTGGTAG
GTCCAGCGGCGGAGGAACTCTTTGATCCGGTTCCTGAACAGGATCTATTTGAGGCGCTAAATGAAACCTT
AACGCTATGGAACTCGCCGCCCGACTGGGCTGGCGATGAGCGAAATGTAGTGCTTACGTTGTCCCGCATT
TGGTACAGCGCAGTAACCGGCAAAATCGCGCCGAAGGATGTCGCTGCCGACTGGGCAATGGAGCGCCTGC
CGGCCCAGTATCAGCCCGTCATACTTGAAGCTAGACAGGCTTATCTTGGACAAGAAGAAGATCGCTTGGC
CTCGCGCGCAGATCAGTTGGAAGAATTTGTCCACTACGTGAAAGGCGAGATCACCAAGGTAGTCGGCAAA
TAAGCTTGGCACTGGCCGTCGTTTTACAACGTCGTGACTGGGAAAACCCTGGCGTTACCCAACTTAATCG
CCTTGCAGCACATCCCCCTTTCGCCAGCTGGCGTAATAGCGAAGAGGCCCGCACCGATCGCCCTTCCCAA
CAGTTGCGCAGCCTGAATGGCGAATGGCGCTTTGCCTGGTTTCCGGCACCAGAAGCGGTGCCGGAAGCTG
GCTGGAGTGCGATCTTCCTGAGGCCGATACTGTCGTCGTCCCCTCAAACTGGCAGATGCACGGTTACGAT
GCGCCCATCTACACCAACGTAACCTATCCCATTACGGTCAATCCGCCGTTTGTTCCCACGGAGAATCCGA
CGGGTTGTTACTCGCTCACATTTAATGTTGATGAAAGCTGGCTACAGGAAGGCCAGACGCGAATTATTTT
TGATGGCGTTAACTCGGCGTTTCATCTGTGGTGCAACGGGCGCTGGGTCGGTTACGGCCAGGACAGTCGT
TTGCCGTCTGAATTTGACCTGAGCGCATTTTTACGCGCCGGAGAAAACCGCCTCGCGGTGATGGTGCTGC
GTTGGAGTGACGGCAGTTATCTGGAAGATCAGGATATGTGGCGGATGAGCGGCATTTTCCGTGACGAATT
TCTGCCATTCATCCGCTTATTATCACTTATTCAGGCGTAGCACCAGGCGTTTAAGGGCACCAATAACTGC
CTTAAAAAAATTACGCCCCGCCCTGCCACTCATCGCAGTACTGTTGTAATTCATTAAGCATTCTGCCGAC
ATGGAAGCCATCACAGACGGCATGATGAACCTGAATCGCCAGCGGCATCAGCACCTTGTCGCCTTGCGTA
TAATATTTGCCCATGGCCGGATCGGCATTTTCTTTTGCGTTTTTATTTGTTAACTGTTAATTGTCCTTGT
TCAAGGATGCTGTCTTTGACAACAGATGTTTTCTTGCCTTTGATGTTCAGCAGGAAGCTTGGCGCAAACG
TTGATTGTTTGTCTGCGTAGAATCCTCTGTTTGTCATATAGCTTGTAATCACGACATTGTTTCCTTTCGC
TTGAGGTACAGCGAAGTGTGAGTAAGTAAAGGTTACATCGTTAGGATCAAGATCCATTTTTAACACAAGG
CCAGTTTTGTTCAGCGGCTTGTATGGGCCAGTTAAAGAATTAGAAACATAACCAAGCATGTAAATATCGT
TAGACGTAATGCCGTCAATCGTCATTTTTGATCCGCGGGAGTCAGTGAACAGGTACCATTTGCCGTTCAT
TTTAAAGACGTTCGCGCGTTCAATTTCATCTGTTACTGTGTTAGATGCAATCAGCGGTTTCATCACTTTT
TTCAGTGTGTAATCATCGTTTAGCTCAATCATACCGAGAGCGCCGTTTGCTAACTCAGCCGTGCGTTTTT
TATCGCTTTGCAGAAGTTTTTGACTTTCTTGACGGAAGAATGATGTGCTTTTGCCATAGTATGCTTTGTT
AAATAAAGATTCTTCGCCTTGGTAGCCATCTTCAGTTCCAGTGTTTGCTTCAAATACTAAGTATTTGTGG
CCTTTATCTTCTACGTAGTGAGGATCTCTCAGCGTATGGTTGTCGCCTGAGCTGTAGTTGCCTTCATCGA
TGAACTGCTGTACATTTTGATACGTTTTTCCGTCACCGTCAAAGATTGATTTATAATCCTCTACACCGTT
GATGTTCAAAGAGCTGTCTGATGCTGATACGTTAACTTGTGCAGTTGTCAGTGTTTGTTTGCCGTAATGT
TTACCGGAGAAATCAGTGTAGAATAAACGGATTTTTCCGTCAGATGTAAATGTGGCTGAACCTGACCATT
CTTGTGTTTGGTCTTTTAGGATAGAATCATTTGCATCGAATTTGTCGCTGTCTTTAAAGACGCGGCCAGC
GTTTTTCCAGCTGTCAATAGAAGTTTCGCCGACTTTTTGATAGAACATGTAAATCGATGTGTCATCCGCA
TTTTTAGGATCTCCGGCTAATGCAAAGACGATGTGGTAGCCGTGATAGTTTGCGACAGTGCCGTCAGCGT
TTTGTAATGGCCAGCTGTCCCAAACGTCCAGGCCTTTTGCAGAAGAGATATTTTTAATTGTGGACGAATC
GAACTCAGGAACTTGATATTTTTCATTTTTTTGCTGTTCAGGGATTTGCAGCATATCATGGCGTGTAATA
TGGGAAATGCCGTATGTTTCCTTATATGGCTTTTGGTTCGTTTCTTTCGCAAACGCTTGAGTTGCGCCTC
CTGCCAGCAGTGCGGTAGTAAAGGTTAATACTGTTGCTTGTTTTGCAAACTTTTTGATGTTCATCGTTCA
TGTCTCCTTTTTTATGTACTGTGTTAGCGGTCTGCTTCTTCCAGCCCTCCTGTTTGAAGATGGCAAGTTA
GTTACGCACAATAAAAAAAGACCTAAAATATGTAAGGGGTGACGCCAAAGTATACACTTTGCCCTTTACA
CATTTTAGGTCTTGCCTGCTTTATCAGTAACAAACCCGCGCGATTTACTTTTCGACCTCATTCTATTAGA
CTCTCGTTTGGATTGCAACTGGTCTATTTTCCTCTTTTGTTTGATAGAAAATCATAAAAGGATTTGCAGA
CTACGGGCCTAAAGAACTAAAAAATCTATCTGTTTCTTTTCATTCTCTGTATTTTTTATAGTTTCTGTTG
CATGGGCATAAAGTTGCCTTTTTAATCACAATTCAGAAAATATCATAATATCTCATTTCACTAAATAATA
GTGAACGGCAGGTATATGTGATGGGTTAAAAAGGATCTGATGA
Features (pLannotate 1.2.2; 21 found; start..end, strand, type, name):
      5..219     -  CDS            CmR (fragment): chloramphenicol acetyltransferase; cat; confers resistance to chloramphenicol
    220..322     -  promoter       cat promoter: promoter of the E. coli cat gene encoding chloramphenicol acetyltransferase
    443..586     +  mobile_element IS1 (fragment): prokaryotic transposable element IS1
    705..760     -  rep_origin     RSF ori (fragment): Plasmids containing the RSF 1030 origin of replication can be propagated in E. coli cells that contain additional plasmids with compatible origins.
    848..1392    -  rep_origin     p15A ori: Plasmids containing the medium-copy-number p15A origin of replication can be propagated in E. coli cells that contain a second plasmid with the ColE1 origin.
   1504..1527    +  promoter       tet promoter (fragment): E. coli promoter for tetracycline efflux protein gene
   1584..1663    +  CDS            TcR (fragment): tetracycline efflux protein; tet; confers resistance to tetracycline
   1664..2415    +  CDS            lacI (fragment): lac repressor; lacI; The lac repressor binds to the lac operator to inhibit transcription in E. coli. This inhibition can be relieved by adding lactose or isopropyl-β-D-thiogalactopyranoside (IPTG).
   2448..2637    +  CDS            TcR (fragment): tetracycline efflux protein; tet; confers resistance to tetracycline
   2858..3673    -  CDS            KanR: aminoglycoside phosphotransferase; aph(3')-Ia; confers resistance to kanamycin in bacteria or G418 (Geneticin®) in eukaryotes
   3984..4070    +  terminator     rrnB T1 terminator: Escherichia coli rrnB; transcription terminator T1 from the E. coli rrnB gene
   4162..4189    +  terminator     rrnB T2 terminator: transcription terminator T2 from the E. coli rrnB gene
   4208..4252    +  promoter       AmpR promoter (fragment): bla
   4381..4411    +  promoter       lac promoter: promoter for the E. coli lac operon
   4452..5114    +  CDS            HIS3: imidazoleglycerol-phosphate dehydratase, required for histidine biosynthesis; S. cerevisiae HIS3; yeast auxotrophic marker
   5162..5953    +  CDS            SmR: aminoglycoside adenylyltransferase (Murphy, 1985); aadA; confers resistance to spectinomycin and streptomycin
   5960..6114    +  CDS            lacZα (fragment): LacZα fragment of β-galactosidase; lacZ fragment
   6156..6575    +  CDS            lacZ (fragment): BGAL_ECOLI - Experimental evidence at protein level: Swiss-Prot protein existence level 1. From Escherichia coli (strain K12).
   6661..6806    -  CDS            CmR (fragment): chloramphenicol acetyltransferase; cat; confers resistance to chloramphenicol
   6836..8254    -  CDS            sacB: SACB_BACSU - Experimental evidence at protein level: Swiss-Prot protein existence level 1. From Bacillus subtilis (strain 168).
   8255..8700    -  promoter       sacB promoter: sacR; sacB promoter and control region
