[The description below was written by a language model from this plasmid's Addgene catalogue record and pLannotate feature annotations shown in this document.]
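Description:
pKJ1712 is an 8,723 bp empty-backbone bacterial reporter plasmid used to build selection strains for the OPEN (Oligomerized Pool Engineering) bacterial two-hybrid (B2H) system for engineering customized zinc-finger arrays. It replicates in E. coli from a p15A origin, is recorded as low copy, and is selected with kanamycin through an aph(3')-Ia resistance gene. No insert is present; the user clones a DNA binding site of interest by restriction cloning, and the depositor annotates two closely spaced SapI sites immediately upstream of the reporter promoter.

The reporter unit consists of a lac promoter (annotated -35 and -10 boxes and transcription start point) driving two co-directional selectable genes: yeast HIS3, encoding imidazoleglycerol-phosphate dehydratase, followed by aadA, which confers streptomycin/spectinomycin resistance. In a B2H arrangement, a zinc-finger protein that binds the cloned target site upstream of the promoter activates transcription, so reporter output can be selected for. The rrnB T1 and T2 terminators sit upstream of the SapI sites and would insulate the cassette from read-through transcription. The cassette, together with the kanamycin marker, is flanked by a C-terminal lacI fragment and a lacZ fragment, both annotated by the depositor as homology arms for recombination, which is how the reporter is transferred to generate the selection strain; the record does not state the recombination target. A reverse-oriented sacB gene with its native promoter lies outside the arms; sacB is commonly used for sucrose counterselection, although its role here is not stated. The automated annotation also detects fragments of chloramphenicol and tetracycline resistance genes, IS1 and an RSF origin, which appear to be non-functional remnants of the parental vector.
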