Addgene plasmid #21870: pKJ1712
Purpose: (Empty Backbone)
Depositing lab: Keith Joung. Depositing organization: Massachusetts General Hospital. Publication: Oligomerized pool engineering (OPEN): an 'open-source' protocol for making customized zinc-finger arrays. Maeder ML, Thibodeau-Beganny S, Sander JD, Voytas DF, Joung JK. Nat Protoc. 2009. 4(10):1471-501. 10.1038/nprot.2009.98 PubMed 19798082.
Backbone
  Vector backbone: pKJ1712
  Backbone size (bp): 8723
  Vector type: Bacterial Expression
Growth in bacteria
  Bacterial resistance: Kanamycin, 50 μg/mL
  Growth temperature: 37°C
  Growth strain: DH5alpha
  Growth instructions: Grow in 30ug/mL Kanamycin. This is a low copy number plasmid and therefore we recommend that minipreps be performed from a 10 ml culture.
  Copy number: Low Copy
Gene/Insert
  Gene/Insert name: None
  Cloning method: Restriction Enzyme
  Sequencing primers: 5′ lac promoter; 3′ M13 forward20
Terms and licenses: Academic/Nonprofit Terms; Industry Terms: Not Available to Industry
Depositor comments: This plasmid is used to construct OPEN B2H selection strains(see Maeder et al., Mol Cel 2008, PMID 18657511). Clone DNA binding sites into this reporter plasmid. Annotations for pKJ1712: 581-1492: p15A origin of replication / 1664-2415: C-terminal lacI gene fragment (for recombination) / 2862-3673: Kanamycin-resistance gene / 3987-4030: rrnB T1 terminator / 4162-4189: rrnB T2 terminator / 4319-4325: SapI site #1 / 4352-4358: SapI site #2 / 4381-4386: lac promoter -35 box / 4405-4410: lac promoter -10 box / 4417: lac promoter transcription start point / 4452-4454: HIS3 gene start codon / 5112-5114: HIS3 gene stop codon / 5162-5164: aadA gene start codon / 5951-5953: aadA gene stop codon / 5960-6576: lacZ gene fragment (for recombination) / 6833-6835: sacB stop codon (rev comp strand) / 6833-8254: sacB coding sequence (rev comp strand) / 8252-8254: sacB start codon (rev comp strand)
How to cite: pKJ1712 was a gift from Keith Joung (Addgene plasmid # 21870 ; http://n2t.net/addgene:21870 ; RRID:Addgene_21870)
