>Addgene plasmid #21870 | pKJ1712 | addgene partial sequence | sequence record 44819 | M13F20
CGTAGTGGACAAATTCTTCCAACTGATCTGCGCGCGAGGCCAAGCGATCTTCTTCTTGTCCAAGATAAGC
CTGTCTAGCTTCAAGTATGACGGGCTGATACTGGGCCGGCAGGCGCTCCATTGCCCAGTCGGCAGCGACA
TCCTTCGGCGCGATTTTGCCGGTTACTGCGCTGTACCAAATGCGGGACAACGTAAGCACTACATTTCGCT
CATCGCCAGCCCAGTCGGGCGGCGAGTTCCATAGCGTTAAGGTTTCATTTAGCGCCTCAAATAGATCCTG
TTCAGGAACCGGATCAAAGAGTTCCTCCGCCGCTGGACCTACCAAGGCAACGCTATGTTCTCTTGCTTTT
GTCAGCAAGATAGCCAGATCAATGTCGATCGTGGCTGGCTCGAAGATACCTGCAAGAATGTCATTGCGCT
GCCATTCTCCAAATTGCAGTTCGCGCTTAGCTGGATAACGCCACGGAATGATGTCGTCGTGCACAACAAT
GGTGACTTCTACAGCGCGGAGAATCTCGCTCTCTCCAGGGGAAGCCGAAGTTTCCAAAAGGTCGTTGATC
AAAGCTCGCCGCGTTGTTTCATCAAGCCTTACGGTCACCGTAACCAGCAAATCAATATCACTGTGTGGCT
TCAGGCCGCCATCCACTGCGGAGCCGTACAAATGTACGGCCAGCAACGTCGGTTCGAGATGGCGCTCGAT
GACGCCAACTACCTCTGATAGTTGAGTCGATACTTCGGCGATCACCGCTTCCCTCATAGCTGTTTCCTGT
GTGGGATCCCTGCAGCTTTAAATAATCGGTGTCACTACATAAGAACACC
