>Addgene plasmid #21870 | pKJ1712 | addgene partial sequence | sequence record 46205 | aadA1-F 5'-agccgaagtttccaaaaggt-3'
TAACCAGCAAATCAATATCACTGTGTGGCTTCAGGCCGCCATCCACTGCGGAGCCGTACAAATGTACGGC
CAGCAACGTCGGTTCGAGATGGCGCTCGATGACGCCAACTACCTCTGATAGTTGAGTCGATACTTCGGCG
ATCACCGCTTCCCTCATAGCTGTTTCCTGTGTGGGATCCCTGCAGCTTTAAATAATCGGTGTCACTACAT
AAGAACACCTTTGGTGGAGGGAACATCGTTGGTACCATTGGGCGAGGTGGCTTCTCTTATGGCAACCGCA
AGAGCCTTGAACGCACTCTCACTACGGTGATGATCATTCTTGCCTCGCAGACAATCAACGTGGAGGGTAA
TTCTGCTAGCCTCTGCAAAGCTTTCAAGAAAATGCGGGATCATCTCGCAAGAGAGATCTCCTACTTTCTC
CCTTTGCAAACCAAGTTCGACAACTGCGTACGGCCTGTTCGAAAGATCTACCACCGCTCTGGAAAGTGCC
TCATCCAAAGGCGCAAATCCTGATCCAAACCTTTTTACTCCACGCACGGCCCCTAGGGCCTCTTTAAAAG
CTTGACCGAGAGCAATCCCGCAGTCTTCAGTGGTGTGATGGTCGTCTATGTGTAAGTCACCAATGCACTC
AACGATTAGCGACCAGCCGGAATGCTTGGCCAGAGCATGTATCATATGGTCCAGAAACCCTATACCTGTG
TGGACGTTAATCACTTGCGATTGTGTGGCCTGTTCTGCTACTGCTTCTGCCTCTTTTTCTGGG
